Addgene plasmid #42451: PIK3C2GA
Purpose: Bacterial expression for structure determination; may not be full ORF
Depositing lab: Nicola Burgess-Brown. Depositing organization: University of Oxford.
Backbone
  Vector backbone: pNIC28-Bsa4
  Backbone manufacturer: SGC
  Vector type: Bacterial Expression
Growth in bacteria
  Bacterial resistance: Kanamycin, 50 μg/mL
  Growth temperature: 37°C
  Growth strain: Mach1 ;
  Copy number: High Copy
Gene/Insert
  Gene/Insert name: PIK3C2GA (alt names: PIK3C2G; gi|194353959; PDB:2WWE)
  Species: H. sapiens (human)
  Insert size (bp): 412
  Mutation: See Comments
  Entrez Gene: PIK3C2G (a.k.a. PI3K-C2-gamma, PI3K-C2GAMMA)
  Tag / fusion protein: His6-TEV (N terminal on insert)
  Cloning method: Ligation Independent Cloning
  Sequencing primers: 5′ T7; 3′ T7-term
Terms and licenses: Academic/Nonprofit Terms; Industry Terms: Not Available to Industry
Depositor comments: http://www.thesgc.org/structures/2WWE/ Use BL21(DE3)-R3-pRARE2 strain for expression.
How to cite: PIK3C2GA was a gift from Nicola Burgess-Brown (Addgene plasmid # 42451 ; http://n2t.net/addgene:42451 ; RRID:Addgene_42451)
