[The description below was written by a language model from this plasmid's Addgene catalogue record.]
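Description:
PIK3C2GA is a bacterial expression plasmid built on the pNIC28-Bsa4 backbone from the SGC, designed to produce a fragment of human PIK3C2G (phosphatidylinositol 3-kinase C2 gamma, also called PI3K-C2-gamma) in E. coli for structural biology. It is a high-copy plasmid selected with kanamycin. The record does not list the origin of replication or the promoter explicitly. However, the T7 and T7-terminator sequencing primers and the depositor's recommendation of a BL21(DE3)-derived expression host supplying rare tRNAs point to a T7 polymerase-driven expression cassette.

The insert is only about 412 bp, so it encodes a single domain or short region of the kinase rather than the full-length protein, and the catalogue itself cautions that the construct may not contain the full ORF. The record does not state which domain or residue boundaries are included. The mutation field refers only to the depositor comments, which give no specific sequence changes. The fragment was introduced by ligation-independent cloning and is fused at its N terminus to a hexahistidine tag followed by a TEV protease cleavage site. This arrangement allows capture of the recombinant protein by immobilised metal affinity chromatography and subsequent removal of the tag to leave near-native protein.

The construct is associated with a deposited crystal structure (PDB 2WWE). Its use is therefore overexpression and purification of this PIK3C2G fragment for crystallography or related biophysical and biochemical studies. No annotated feature table was supplied, so details of the backbone beyond these catalogue fields cannot be confirmed from the record.
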