>Addgene plasmid #42451 | PIK3C2GA | depositor partial sequence | sequence record 57283 | PIK3C2GA sequence 412 bps
CATATGCACCATCATCATCATCATTCTTCTGGTGTAGATCTGGGTACCGAGAACCTGTACTTCCAATCCA
TGTCGATTGAAAGAGCAACAATTTTAGGGTTCAGCAAGAAATCCAGTAATCTGTATCTGATCCAGGTGAC
ACACAGCAACAACGAAACAAGCCTGACAGAAAAATCATTTGAGCAGTTTTCAAAACTTCACAGCCAACTT
CAGAAGCAGTTTGCATCACTGACTCTCCCAGAGTTTCCTCATTGGTGGCACCTACCTTTTACAAATTCAG
ATCACAGAAGATTCAGAGATCTAAATCATTACATGGAACAGATATTAAATGTATCACATGAAGTTACAAA
CAGTGATTGTGTACTTAGCTTTTTCCTCTCTGAGTGACAGTAAAGGTGGATACGGATCCGAA
