>Addgene plasmid #42451 | PIK3C2GA | addgene partial sequence | sequence record 60165 | T7 5'-TAATACGACTCACTATAGGG-3'
ATTCCCCTCTAGAAATAATTTTGTTTAACTTTAAGAAGGAGATATACATATGCACCATCATCATCATCAT
TCTTCTGGTGTAGATCTGGGTACCGAGAACCTGTACTTCCAATCCATGTCGATTGAAAGAGCAACAATTT
TAGGGTTCAGCAAGAAATCCAGTAATCTGTATCTGATCCAGGTGACACACAGCAACAACGAAACAAGCCT
GACAGAAAAATCATTTGAGCAGTTTTCAAAACTTCACAGCCAACTTCAGAAGCAGTTTGCATCACTGACT
CTCCCAGAGTTTCCTCATTGGTGGCACCTACCTTTTACAAATTCAGATCACAGAAGATTCAGAGATCTAA
ATCATTACATGGAACAGATATTAAATGTATCACATGAAGTTACAAACAGTGATTGTGTACTTAGCTTTTT
CCTCTCTGAGTGACAGTAAAGGTGGATACGGATCCGAATTCGAGCTCCGTCGACAAGCTTGCGGCCGCAC
TCGAGCACCACCACCACCACCACTGAGATCCGGCTGCTAACAAAGCCCGAAAGGAAGCTGAGTTGGCTGC
TGCCACCGCTGAGCAATAACTAGCATAACCCCTTGGGGCCTCTAAACGGGTCTTGAGGGGTTTTTTGCTG
AAAGGAGGAACTATATCCGGATTGGCGAATGGG
[124 nt withheld, positions 664-787]
C
[91 nt withheld, positions 789-879]
A
[49 nt withheld, positions 881-929]
CCTTTGACGTTGGAGTCCACGTTCTTT
